Addgene plasmid #136428: pcDNA3.1_mutNSDHL
Purpose: Expresses NSDHL harboring all currently known mutations within exons 4 and 6 associated with CHILD syndrome.
Depositing lab: Antonio Amelio. Depositing organization: University of North Carolina at Chapel Hill. Publication: Identification of NSDHL mutations associated with CHILD syndrome in oral verruciform xanthoma. Getz GI, Parag-Sharma K, Reside J, Padilla RJ, Amelio AL. Oral Surg Oral Med Oral Pathol Oral Radiol. 2019 Jul;128(1):60-69. doi: 10.1016/j.oooo.2019.02.015. Epub 2019 Feb 23. PubMed 31078502.
Backbone
  Vector backbone: pcDNA3.1_V5-HisA
  Total vector size (bp): 6604
  Vector type: Mammalian Expression
  Selectable markers: Neomycin (select with G418)
Growth in bacteria
  Bacterial resistance: Ampicillin, 100 μg/mL
  Growth temperature: 37°C
  Growth strain: DH5alpha
  Copy number: High Copy
Gene/Insert
  Gene/Insert name: human NSDHL with mutations in exon 4 and exon 6
  Species: H. sapiens (human), Synthetic
  Insert size (bp): 1131
  Mutation: C>T = A105V; G>C = A182P; G>A = R199H; G>A = G205S
  Entrez Gene: NSDHL (a.k.a. H105E3, SDR31E1, XAP104)
  Promoter: CMV
  Tag / fusion protein: V5-His tag (C terminal on insert)
  Cloning method: Unknown
  Sequencing primers: 5′ CMV Fwd
Terms and licenses: Academic/Nonprofit Terms; Industry Terms: Not Available to Industry
How to cite: pcDNA3.1_mutNSDHL was a gift from Antonio Amelio (Addgene plasmid # 136428 ; http://n2t.net/addgene:136428 ; RRID:Addgene_136428)
