[The description below was written by a language model from this plasmid's Addgene catalogue record and pLannotate feature annotations shown in this document.]
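Description:
pcDNA3.1_mutNSDHL is a 6.6 kb mammalian expression plasmid built on the pcDNA3.1 V5-HisA backbone. It carries a synthetic human NSDHL coding sequence with four missense changes in exons 4 and 6: A105V, A182P, R199H and G205S. According to the record, these are all the mutations in those exons currently known to be associated with CHILD syndrome. NSDHL encodes an NAD(P)-dependent sterol dehydrogenase that removes C4 methyl groups during post-squalene cholesterol biosynthesis. The open reading frame is driven by the human CMV immediate-early enhancer and promoter and is terminated by the bovine growth hormone polyadenylation signal. A T7 promoter sits just upstream of the insert and can support in vitro transcription. The insert is fused at its C terminus to the backbone's V5-His tag, which allows antibody detection of the protein and, through the histidine stretch, metal-affinity capture. The feature table annotates only the V5 epitope explicitly, not the His portion.

In E. coli the plasmid is maintained at high copy through a ColE1/pUC-type origin and is selected with ampicillin via the bla gene. An f1 origin is also present and permits single-stranded DNA production. For mammalian cells, an SV40 early promoter drives the neomycin phosphotransferase gene, followed by an SV40 poly(A) signal, so stable transfectants can be selected with G418. Several short annotations, including the HIV-1 LTR, ble, lacI and bom fragments, appear to be backbone remnants or annotation-software matches rather than functional elements. The construct expresses a combined-mutant NSDHL protein in cultured mammalian cells, and it was deposited with a study of NSDHL mutations in oral verruciform xanthoma.
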