Features (pLannotate 1.2.2; 21 found; start..end, strand, type, name):
     28..80      -  misc_feature   bom (fragment): basis of mobility region from pBR322
    235..614     +  enhancer       CMV enhancer: human cytomegalovirus immediate early enhancer
    615..818     +  promoter       CMV promoter: human cytomegalovirus (CMV) immediate early promoter
    814..847     +  LTR            5' LTR (truncated) (fragment): truncated 5' long terminal repeat (LTR) from HIV-1
    863..881     +  promoter       T7 promoter: promoter for bacteriophage T7 RNA polymerase
    926..2044    +  CDS            NSDHL: NSDHL_HUMAN - Also known as H105E3. Experimental evidence at protein level: Swiss-Prot protein existence level 1. Catalyzes the NAD(P)(+)-dependent oxidative decarboxylation of the C4 methyl groups of 4-alpha-carboxysterols in post-squalene cholesterol biosynthesis (By similarity). Plays also a role in the regulation of the endocytic trafficking of EGFR (By similarity). From Homo sapiens (Human).
   2102..2143    +  CDS            V5 tag: epitope tag from simian virus 5
   2199..2423    +  polyA_signal   bGH poly(A) signal: bovine growth hormone polyadenylation signal
   2427..2448    +  promoter       SV40 promoter (fragment): SV40 enhancer and early promoter
   2469..2897    +  rep_origin     f1 ori (sequence partly withheld): f1 bacteriophage origin of replication; arrow indicates direction of (+) strand synthesis
   2911..3240    +  promoter       SV40 promoter: SV40 enhancer and early promoter
   3307..4098    +  CDS            neo: KKA2_KLEPN - Also known as kan, nptII. Experimental evidence at protein level: Swiss-Prot protein existence level 1. Resistance to kanamycin, neomycin, paromomycin, ribostamycin, butirosin and gentamicin B. From Klebsiella pneumoniae.
   4124..4282    +  CDS            ble (fragment): BLE_KLEPN - Experimental evidence at protein level: Swiss-Prot protein existence level 1. Binding protein with a strong affinity to the bleomycin family of antibiotics. Binds to CL990; an antimitotic-antibiotic compound. From Klebsiella pneumoniae.
   4277..4398    +  polyA_signal   SV40 poly(A) signal: SV40 polyadenylation signal
   4471..4487    -  protein_bind   lac operator: The lac repressor binds to the lac operator to inhibit transcription in E. coli. This inhibition can be relieved by adding lactose or isopropyl-β-D-thiogalactopyranoside (IPTG). lac repressor encoded by lacI
   4495..4525    -  promoter       lac promoter: promoter for the E. coli lac operon
   4540..4561    -  protein_bind   CAP binding site: CAP binding activates transcription in the presence of cAMP. E. coli catabolite activator protein
   4574..4666    -  CDS            lacI (fragment): lac repressor; lacI; The lac repressor binds to the lac operator to inhibit transcription in E. coli. This inhibition can be relieved by adding lactose or isopropyl-β-D-thiogalactopyranoside (IPTG).
   4849..5437    -  rep_origin     ori: high-copy-number ColE1/pMB1/pBR322/pUC origin of replication
   5608..6468    -  CDS            AmpR: β-lactamase; bla; confers resistance to ampicillin, carbenicillin, and related antibiotics
   6469..6573    -  promoter       AmpR promoter: bla
>Addgene plasmid #136428 | pcDNA3.1_mutNSDHL | addgene full sequence | sequence record 273784 | Addgene NGS Result
GACGGATCGGGAGATCTCCCGATCCCCTATGGTGCACTCTCAGTACAATCTGCTCTGATGCCGCATAGTT
AAGCCAGTATCTGCTCCCTGCTTGTGTGTTGGAGGTCGCTGAGTAGTGCGCGAGCAAAATTTAAGCTACA
ACAAGGCAAGGCTTGACCGACAATTGCATGAAGAATCTGCTTAGGGTTAGGCGTTTTGCGCTGCTTCGCG
ATGTACGGGCCAGATATACGCGTTGACATTGATTATTGACTAGTTATTAATAGTAATCAATTACGGGGTC
ATTAGTTCATAGCCCATATATGGAGTTCCGCGTTACATAACTTACGGTAAATGGCCCGCCTGGCTGACCG
CCCAACGACCCCCGCCCATTGACGTCAATAATGACGTATGTTCCCATAGTAACGCCAATAGGGACTTTCC
ATTGACGTCAATGGGTGGAGTATTTACGGTAAACTGCCCACTTGGCAGTACATCAAGTGTATCATATGCC
AAGTACGCCCCCTATTGACGTCAATGACGGTAAATGGCCCGCCTGGCATTATGCCCAGTACATGACCTTA
TGGGACTTTCCTACTTGGCAGTACATCTACGTATTAGTCATCGCTATTACCATGGTGATGCGGTTTTGGC
AGTACATCAATGGGCGTGGATAGCGGTTTGACTCACGGGGATTTCCAAGTCTCCACCCCATTGACGTCAA
TGGGAGTTTGTTTTGGCACCAAAATCAACGGGACTTTCCAAAATGTCGTAACAACTCCGCCCCATTGACG
CAAATGGGCGGTAGGCGTGTACGGTGGGAGGTCTATATAAGCAGAGCTCTCTGGCTAACTAGAGAACCCA
CTGCTTACTGGCTTATCGAAATTAATACGACTCACTATAGGGAGACCCAAGCTGGCTAGTTAAGCTTGGT
ACCGAGCTCGGATCCATGGAACCAGCAGTTAGCGAGCCAATGAGAGACCAAGTCGCACGGACTCATTTGA
CAGAGGACACTCCCAAAGTGAATGCTGACATAGAAAAGGTTAACCAGAATCAGGCCAAGAGATGCACAGT
GATCGGTGGCTCTGGATTCCTGGGGCAGCACATGGTGGAGCAGTTGCTGGCAAGAGGATATGCTGTCAAT
GTATTTGATATCCAGCAAGGGTTTGATAATCCCCAGGTGCGGTTCTTTCTGGGTGACCTCTGCAGCCGAC
AGGATCTGTACCCAGCTCTGAAAGGTGTAAACACAGTTTTCCACTGTGTGTCACCCCCACCATCCAGTAA
CAACAAGGAGCTCTTTTATAGAGTGAATTACATTGGCACCAAGAATGTCATTGAAACTTGCAAAGAGGCT
GGGGTTCAGAAACTCATTTTAACCAGCAGTGCCAGTGTCATCTTTGAGGGCGTCGATATCAAGAATGGAA
CTGAAGACCTTCCCTATGCCATGAAACCCATTGACTACTACACAGAGACTAAGATCTTACAGGAGAGGCC
AGTTCTGGGCGCCAACGATCCTGAGAAGAATTTCTTAACCACAGCCATCCACCCTCATGGCATTTTCAGC
CCAAGGGACCCGCAGTTGGTACCCATCCTCATCGAGGCAGCCAGGAACGGCAAGATGAAGTTCGTGATTG
GAAATGGGAAGAACTTGGTGGACTTCACCTTTGTGGAGAACGTGGTCCATGGACACATCCTGGCGGCAGA
GCAGCTCTCCCGAGACTCGACACTGGGTGGGAAGGCATTTCACATCACCAATGATGAGCCCATCCCTTTC
TGGACATTCCTGTCTCGCATCCTGACAGGCCTCAATTATGAGGCCCCCAAGTACCACATCCCCTACTGGG
TGGCCTACTACCTGGCCCTCCTGCTATCCCTGCTGGTGATGGTGATCAGTCCTGTCATCCAGCTGCAGCC
CACCTTCACACCCATGCGGGTCGCACTGGCTGGCACATTCCACTACTACAGCTGCGAGAGAGCCAAAAAG
GCCATGGGCTACCAGCCACTAGTGACCATGGATGATGCTATGGAGAGGACCGTGCAGAGCTTTCGCCACC
TGCGGAGGGTCAAGGAATTCTGCAGATATCCAGCACAGTGGCGGCCGCTCGAGTCTAGAGGGCCCTTCGA
AGGTAAGCCTATCCCTAACCCTCTCCTCGGTCTCGATTCTACGCGTACCGGTCATCATCACCATCACCAT
TGAGTTTAAACCCGCTGATCAGCCTCGACTGTGCCTTCTAGTTGCCAGCCATCTGTTGTTTGCCCCTCCC
CCGTGCCTTCCTTGACCCTGGAAGGTGCCACTCCCACTGTCCTTTCCTAATAAAATGAGGAAATTGCATC
GCATTGTCTGAGTAGGTGTCATTCTATTCTGGGGGGTGGGGTGGGGCAGGACAGCAAGGGGGAGGATTGG
GAAGACAATAGCAGGCATGCTGGGGATGCGGTGGGCTCTATGGCTTCTGAGGCGGAAAGAACCAGCTGGG
GCTCTAGGGGGTATCCCC
[124 nt withheld, positions 2469-2592]
C
[91 nt withheld, positions 2594-2684]
A
[49 nt withheld, positions 2686-2734]
CCTTTGACGTTGGAGTCCACGTTCTTT
[37 nt withheld, positions 2762-2798]
ACCCTATCTCGGTCTATTCTTTTGATTTATAAGGGATTTTGCCGATTTCGGCCTATTGGTTAAAAAATGA
GCTGATTTAACAAAAATTTAACGCGAATTAATTCTGTGGAATGTGTGTCAGTTAGGGTGTGGAAAGTCCC
CAGGCTCCCCAGCAGGCAGAAGTATGCAAAGCATGCATCTCAATTAGTCAGCAACCAGGTGTGGAAAGTC
CCCAGGCTCCCCAGCAGGCAGAAGTATGCAAAGCATGCATCTCAATTAGTCAGCAACCATAGTCCCGCCC
CTAACTCCGCCCATCCCGCCCCTAACTCCGCCCAGTTCCGCCCATTCTCCGCCCCATGGCTGACTAATTT
TTTTTATTTATGCAGAGGCCGAGGCCGCCTCTGCCTCTGAGCTATTCCAGAAGTAGTGAGGAGGCTTTTT
TGGAGGCCTAGGCTTTTGCAAAAAGCTCCCGGGAGCTTGTATATCCATTTTCGGATCTGATCAAGAGACA
GGATGAGGATCGTTTCGCATGATTGAACAAGATGGATTGCACGCAGGTTCTCCGGCCGCTTGGGTGGAGA
GGCTATTCGGCTATGACTGGGCACAACAGACAATCGGCTGCTCTGATGCCGCCGTGTTCCGGCTGTCAGC
GCAGGGGCGCCCGGTTCTTTTTGTCAAGACCGACCTGTCCGGTGCCCTGAATGAACTGCAGGACGAGGCA
GCGCGGCTATCGTGGCTGGCCACGACGGGCGTTCCTTGCGCAGCTGTGCTCGACGTTGTCACTGAAGCGG
GAAGGGACTGGCTGCTATTGGGCGAAGTGCCGGGGCAGGATCTCCTGTCATCTCACCTTGCTCCTGCCGA
GAAAGTATCCATCATGGCTGATGCAATGCGGCGGCTGCATACGCTTGATCCGGCTACCTGCCCATTCGAC
CACCAAGCGAAACATCGCATCGAGCGAGCACGTACTCGGATGGAAGCCGGTCTTGTCGATCAGGATGATC
TGGACGAAGAGCATCAGGGGCTCGCGCCAGCCGAACTGTTCGCCAGGCTCAAGGCGCGCATGCCCGACGG
CGAGGATCTCGTCGTGACCCATGGCGATGCCTGCTTGCCGAATATCATGGTGGAAAATGGCCGCTTTTCT
GGATTCATCGACTGTGGCCGGCTGGGTGTGGCGGACCGCTATCAGGACATAGCGTTGGCTACCCGTGATA
TTGCTGAAGAGCTTGGCGGCGAATGGGCTGACCGCTTCCTCGTGCTTTACGGTATCGCCGCTCCCGATTC
GCAGCGCATCGCCTTCTATCGCCTTCTTGACGAGTTCTTCTGAGCGGGACTCTGGGGTTCGCGAAATGAC
CGACCAAGCGACGCCCAACCTGCCATCACGAGATTTCGATTCCACCGCCGCCTTCTATGAAAGGTTGGGC
TTCGGAATCGTTTTCCGGGACGCCGGCTGGATGATCCTCCAGCGCGGGGATCTCATGCTGGAGTTCTTCG
CCCACCCCAACTTGTTTATTGCAGCTTATAATGGTTACAAATAAAGCAATAGCATCACAAATTTCACAAA
TAAAGCATTTTTTTCACTGCATTCTAGTTGTGGTTTGTCCAAACTCATCAATGTATCTTATCATGTCTGT
ATACCGTCGACCTCTAGCTAGAGCTTGGCGTAATCATGGTCATAGCTGTTTCCTGTGTGAAATTGTTATC
CGCTCACAATTCCACACAACATACGAGCCGGAAGCATAAAGTGTAAAGCCTGGGGTGCCTAATGAGTGAG
CTAACTCACATTAATTGCGTTGCGCTCACTGCCCGCTTTCCAGTCGGGAAACCTGTCGTGCCAGCTGCAT
TAATGAATCGGCCAACGCGCGGGGAGAGGCGGTTTGCGTATTGGGCGCTCTTCCGCTTCCTCGCTCACTG
ACTCGCTGCGCTCGGTCGTTCGGCTGCGGCGAGCGGTATCAGCTCACTCAAAGGCGGTAATACGGTTATC
CACAGAATCAGGGGATAACGCAGGAAAGAACATGTGAGCAAAAGGCCAGCAAAAGGCCAGGAACCGTAAA
AAGGCCGCGTTGCTGGCGTTTTTCCATAGGCTCCGCCCCCCTGACGAGCATCACAAAAATCGACGCTCAA
GTCAGAGGTGGCGAAACCCGACAGGACTATAAAGATACCAGGCGTTTCCCCCTGGAAGCTCCCTCGTGCG
CTCTCCTGTTCCGACCCTGCCGCTTACCGGATACCTGTCCGCCTTTCTCCCTTCGGGAAGCGTGGCGCTT
TCTCATAGCTCACGCTGTAGGTATCTCAGTTCGGTGTAGGTCGTTCGCTCCAAGCTGGGCTGTGTGCACG
AACCCCCCGTTCAGCCCGACCGCTGCGCCTTATCCGGTAACTATCGTCTTGAGTCCAACCCGGTAAGACA
CGACTTATCGCCACTGGCAGCAGCCACTGGTAACAGGATTAGCAGAGCGAGGTATGTAGGCGGTGCTACA
GAGTTCTTGAAGTGGTGGCCTAACTACGGCTACACTAGAAGAACAGTATTTGGTATCTGCGCTCTGCTGA
AGCCAGTTACCTTCGGAAAAAGAGTTGGTAGCTCTTGATCCGGCAAACAAACCACCGCTGGTAGCGGTGG
TTTTTTTGTTTGCAAGCAGCAGATTACGCGCAGAAAAAAAGGATCTCAAGAAGATCCTTTGATCTTTTCT
ACGGGGTCTGACGCTCAGTGGAACGAAAACTCACGTTAAGGGATTTTGGTCATGAGATTATCAAAAAGGA
TCTTCACCTAGATCCTTTTAAATTAAAAATGAAGTTTTAAATCAATCTAAAGTATATATGAGTAAACTTG
GTCTGACAGTTACCAATGCTTAATCAGTGAGGCACCTATCTCAGCGATCTGTCTATTTCGTTCATCCATA
GTTGCCTGACTCCCCGTCGTGTAGATAACTACGATACGGGAGGGCTTACCATCTGGCCCCAGTGCTGCAA
TGATACCGCGAGACCCACGCTCACCGGCTCCAGATTTATCAGCAATAAACCAGCCAGCCGGAAGGGCCGA
GCGCAGAAGTGGTCCTGCAACTTTATCCGCCTCCATCCAGTCTATTAATTGTTGCCGGGAAGCTAGAGTA
AGTAGTTCGCCAGTTAATAGTTTGCGCAACGTTGTTGCCATTGCTACAGGCATCGTGGTGTCACGCTCGT
CGTTTGGTATGGCTTCATTCAGCTCCGGTTCCCAACGATCAAGGCGAGTTACATGATCCCCCATGTTGTG
CAAAAAAGCGGTTAGCTCCTTCGGTCCTCCGATCGTTGTCAGAAGTAAGTTGGCCGCAGTGTTATCACTC
ATGGTTATGGCAGCACTGCATAATTCTCTTACTGTCATGCCATCCGTAAGATGCTTTTCTGTGACTGGTG
AGTACTCAACCAAGTCATTCTGAGAATAGTGTATGCGGCGACCGAGTTGCTCTTGCCCGGCGTCAATACG
GGATAATACCGCGCCACATAGCAGAACTTTAAAAGTGCTCATCATTGGAAAACGTTCTTCGGGGCGAAAA
CTCTCAAGGATCTTACCGCTGTTGAGATCCAGTTCGATGTAACCCACTCGTGCACCCAACTGATCTTCAG
CATCTTTTACTTTCACCAGCGTTTCTGGGTGAGCAAAAACAGGAAGGCAAAATGCCGCAAAAAAGGGAAT
AAGGGCGACACGGAAATGTTGAATACTCATACTCTTCCTTTTTCAATATTATTGAAGCATTTATCAGGGT
TATTGTCTCATGAGCGGATACATATTTGAATGTATTTAGAAAAATAAACAAATAGGGGTTCCGCGCACAT
TTCCCCGAAAAGTGCCACCTGACGTC
